>Addgene plasmid #203220 | pSLQ9714: pHR-PGK-SV40_NLS-dCasMINI-V4-NZF-c-Myc_NLS-mCherry-WPRE | addgene full sequence | sequence record 408838 | Addgene NGS Result
CGCCAAATGGCAGTATTCATCCACAATTTTAAAAGAAAAGGGGGGATTGGGGGGTACAGTGCAGGGGAAA
GAATAGTAGACATAATAGCAACAGACATACAAACTAAAGAATTACAAAAACAAATTACAAAAATTCAAAA
TTTTCGGGTTTATTACAGGGACAGCAGAGATCCAGTTTGGATCGATAAGCTTGATATCGAATTCTACCGG
GTAGGGGAGGCGCTTTTCCCAAGGCAGTCTGGAGCATGCGCTTTAGCAGCCCCGCTGGGCACTTGGCGCT
ACACAAGTGGCCTCTGGCCTCGCACACATTCCACATCCACCGGTAGGCGCCAACCGGCTCCGTTCTTTGG
TGGCCCCTTCGCGCCACCTTCTACTCCTCCCCTAGTCAGGAAGTTCCCCCCCGCCCCGCAGCTCGCGTCG
TGCAGGACGTGACAAATGGAAGTAGCACGTCTCACTAGTCTCGTGCAGATGGACAGCACCGCTGAGCAAT
GGAAGCGGGTAGGCCTTTGGGGCAGCGGCCAATAGCAGCTTTGCTCCTTCGCTTTCTGGGCTCAGAGGCT
GGGAAGGGGTGGGTCCGGGGGCGGGCTCAGGGGCGGGCTCAGGGGCGGGGCGGGCGCCCGAAGGTCCTCC
GGAGGCCCGGCATTCTGCACGCTTCAAAAGCGCACGTCTGCCGCGCTGTTCTCCTCTTCCTCATCTCCGG
GCCTTTCGACCTGCAGCCCAAGCTTACGCGTCTGCAGGATATCAAGCTTGCGGTACCGCGGGCCCGGGCC
ACCATGGGACCCAAGAAAAAACGCAAGGTGGGAAGCGGATCCGCCAAAAACACCATTACCAAAACACTGA
AACTGCGTATTGTGCGTCCGTATAATAGCGCAGAAGTGGAAAAAATTGTTGCCGACGAAAAAAACAACCG
CGAAAAAATCGCACTGGAAAAGAACAAAGACAAAGTGAAAGAAGCCTGCAGCAAACATCTGAAAGTTGCA
GCATATTGTACCACACAGGTTGAACGTAATGCATGCCTGTTTTGTAAAGCACGTAAACTGGATGACAAAT
TCTACCAAAAACTGCGTGGTCAGTTTCCGGATGCAGTTTTTTGGCAAGAAATCAGCGAAATTTTTCGCCA
GCTGCAGAAACAGGCAGCAGAAATCTATAATCAGAGCCTGATCGAACTGTACTACGAGATTTTTATCAAA
GGCAAAGGTATTGCAAATGCCAGCAGCGTTGAACATTATCTGAGTAGAGTTTGTTATAGACGTGCAGCAG
AACTGTTTAAAAACGCAGCAATTGCAAGCGGTCTGCGTAGCAAAATCAAAAGCAATTTTCGTCTGAAAGA
ACTGAAAAACATGAAAAGTGGTCTGCCGACCACCAAAAGCGATAATTTTCCGATTCCGCTGGTTAAACAG
AAAGGTGGTCAGTATACCGGTTTTGAAATTAGCAATCATAATAGCGACTTCATCATCAAGATTCCGTTTG
GTCGTTGGCAGGTCAAAAAAGAGATTGATAAATATCGTCCGTGGGAGAAATTTGACTTTGAACAGGTTCA
GAAAAGCCCGAAACCGATTAGCCTGCTGCTGAGCACCCAGCGTCGTAAACGTAATAAAGGTTGGAGCAAA
GATGAAGGCACCGAAGCCGAAATCAAAAAAGTTATGAATGGCGATTATCAGACCAGCTACATTGAAGTTA
AACGTGGCAGCAAAATCTGTGAAAAAAGCGCATGGATGCTGAATCTGAGCATTGATGTTCCGAAAATTGA
TAAAGGTGTGGATCCGAGCATTATTGGTGGTATTGCAGTTGGTGTTAGATCACCGCTGGTTTGCGCAATT
AACAATGCATTTAGCCGTTATAGCATCAGCGATAACGACCTGTTTCACTTCAACAAGAAAATGTTTGCAC
GTCGTCGTATCCTGCTGAAAAAAAACCGTCATAAACGTGCAGGTCATGGTGCAAAAAACAAACTGAAACC
GATCACCATTCTGACCGAAAAAAGTGAACGTTTTCGCAAAAAGCTGATTGAACGTTGGGCATGTGAAATC
GCGGATTTCTTCATTAAAAACAAAGTTGGCACCGTGCAGATGGAAAATCTGGAAAGCATGAAACGTAAAG
AGGACAGCTATTTTAACATTCGCCTGCGTGGCTTTTGGCCGTATGCAGAAATGCAGAACAAAATCGAATT
CAAACTGAAGCAGTATGGCATCGAAATTCGTAAAGTTGCACCGAATAATACCAGCAAAACCTGTAGCAAA
TGTGGCCATCTGAACAACTATTTCAACTTCGAGTACCGCAAGAAAAACAAATTCCCGCACTTTAAATGCG
AAAAATGCAACTTCAAAGAAAACGCCGCGTATAATGCAGCCCTGAATATTTCAAACCCGAAACTGAAAAG
CACCAAAGAGAGACCGGCCTATCCCTATGACGTGCCCGATTATGCCAGCCTGGGCAGCGGCGACGGCATT
GGTAGTGGGAGCAACGGCAGCAGCCTCGAGGGCCAGAGCGACGAGAGAGCCCTGCTGGACCAGCTGCACA
CCCTGCTGAGCAACACCGACGCCACCGGCCTGGAGGAGATCGACAGAGCCCTGGGCATCCCCGAGCTGGT
GAACCAGGGCCAGGCCCTGGAGCCCAAGCAGGGAGGAGGAGGTAGCGGATTCGTGACCCTGAAGGACGTG
GGCATGGACTTCACCCTGGGCGACTGGGAGCAGCTGGGCCTGGAGCAGGGCGACACCTTCTGGGACACCG
CCCTGGACAACTGCCAGGACCTGTTCCTGCTGGACCCCCCCGGAGGAGGAGGTAGCGGACACGAGAAGTT
CCCCAGCGACCTGGACCTGGACATGTTCAACGGCAGCCTGGAGTGCGACATGGAGAGCATCATCAGAAGC
GAGCTGATGGACGCCGACGGCCTGGACTTCAACTTCGACAGCCATATGGGTGGAGGCTCCGGGGAAGATC
CTGCTGCCAAACGCGTTAAACTAGACATGGGAAGCGGAGTGAGCAAGGGCGAGGAGGATAACATGGCCAT
CATCAAGGAGTTCATGCGCTTCAAGGTGCACATGGAGGGCTCCGTGAACGGCCACGAGTTCGAGATCGAG
GGCGAGGGCGAGGGCCGCCCCTACGAGGGCACCCAGACCGCCAAGCTGAAGGTGACCAAGGGTGGCCCCC
TGCCCTTCGCCTGGGACATCCTGTCCCCTCAGTTCATGTACGGCTCCAAGGCCTACGTGAAGCACCCCGC
CGACATCCCCGACTACTTGAAGCTGTCCTTCCCCGAGGGCTTCAAGTGGGAGCGCGTGATGAACTTCGAG
GACGGCGGCGTGGTGACCGTGACCCAGGACTCCTCCCTGCAGGACGGCGAGTTCATCTACAAGGTGAAGC
TGCGCGGCACCAACTTCCCCTCCGACGGCCCCGTAATGCAGAAGAAGACCATGGGCTGGGAGGCCTCCTC
CGAGCGGATGTACCCCGAGGACGGCGCCCTGAAGGGCGAGATCAAGCAGAGGCTGAAGCTGAAGGACGGC
GGCCACTACGACGCTGAGGTCAAGACCACCTACAAGGCCAAGAAGCCCGTGCAGCTGCCCGGCGCCTACA
ACGTCAACATCAAGTTGGACATCACCTCCCACAACGAGGACTACACCATCGTGGAACAGTACGAACGCGC
CGAGGGCCGCCACTCCACCGGCGGCATGGACGAGCTGTACAAGTAAGCGGCCGCATAAGACTCTAGAGTC
GACCTGCAGGCATGCAAGCTTGATATCAAGCTTATCGATAATCAACCTCTGGATTACAAAATTTGTGAAA
GATTGACTGGTATTCTTAACTATGTTGCTCCTTTTACGCTATGTGGATACGCTGCTTTAATGCCTTTGTA
TCATGCTATTGCTTCCCGTATGGCTTTCATTTTCTCCTCCTTGTATAAATCCTGGTTGCTGTCTCTTTAT
GAGGAGTTGTGGCCCGTTGTCAGGCAACGTGGCGTGGTGTGCACTGTGTTTGCTGACGCAACCCCCACTG
GTTGGGGCATTGCCACCACCTGTCAGCTCCTTTCCGGGACTTTCGCTTTCCCCCTCCCTATTGCCACGGC
GGAACTCATCGCCGCCTGCCTTGCCCGCTGCTGGACAGGGGCTCGGCTGTTGGGCACTGACAATTCCGTG
GTGTTGTCGGGGAAATCATCGTCCTTTCCTTGGCTGCTCGCCTGTGTTGCCACCTGGATTCTGCGCGGGA
CGTCCTTCTGCTACGTCCCTTCGGCCCTCAATCCAGCGGACCTTCCTTCCCGCGGCCTGCTGCCGGCTCT
GCGGCCTCTTCCGCGTCTTCGCCTTCGCCCTCAGACGAGTCGGATCTCCCTTTGGGCCGCCTCCCCGCAT
CGATACCGTCGACCTCGAGGGAATTAATTCGAGCTCGGTACCTTTAAGACCAATGACTTACAAGGCAGCT
GTAGATCTTAGCCACTTTTTAAAAGAAAAGGGGGGACTGGAAGGGCTAATTCACTCCCAACGAAGACAAG
ATCTGCTTTTTGCTTGTACTGGGTCTCTCTGGTTAGACCAGATCTGAGCCTGGGAGCTCTCTGGCTAACT
AGGGAACCCACTGCTTAAGCCTCAATAAAGCTTGCCTTGAGTGCTTCAAGTAGTGTGTGCCCGTCTGTTG
TGTGACTCTGGTAACTAGAGATCCCTCAGACCCTTTTAGTCAGTGTGGAAAATCTCTAGCAGCATCTAGA
ATTAATTCCGTGTATTCTATAGTGTCACCTAAATCGTATGTGTATGATACATAAGGTTATGTATTAATTG
TAGCCGCGTTCTAACGACAATATGTACAAGCCTAATTGTGTAGCATCTGGCTTACTGAAGCAGACCCTAT
CATCTCTCTCGTAAACTGCCGTCAGAGTCGGTTTGGTTGGACGAACCTTCTGAGTTTCTGGTAACGCCGT
CCCGCACCCGGAAATGGTCAGCGAACCAATCAGCAGGGTCATCGCTAGCCAGATCCTCTACGCCGGACGC
ATCGTGGCCGGCATCACCGGCGCCACAGGTGCGGTTGCTGGCGCCTATATCGCCGACATCACCGATGGGG
AAGATCGGGCTCGCCACTTCGGGCTCATGAGCGCTTGTTTCGGCGTGGGTATGGTGGCAGGCCCCGTGGC
CGGGGGACTGTTGGGCGCCATCTCCTTGCATGCACCATTCCTTGCGGCGGCGGTGCTCAACGGCCTCAAC
CTACTACTGGGCTGCTTCCTAATGCAGGAGTCGCATAAGGGAGAGCGTCGAATGGTGCACTCTCAGTACA
ATCTGCTCTGATGCCGCATAGTTAAGCCAGCCCCGACACCCGCCAACACCCGCTGACGCGCCCTGACGGG
CTTGTCTGCTCCCGGCATCCGCTTACAGACAAGCTGTGACCGTCTCCGGGAGCTGCATGTGTCAGAGGTT
TTCACCGTCATCACCGAAACGCGCGAGACGAAAGGGCCTCGTGATACGCCTATTTTTATAGGTTAATGTC
ATGATAATAATGGTTTCTTAGACGTCAGGTGGCACTTTTCGGGGAAATGTGCGCGGAACCCCTATTTGTT
TATTTTTCTAAATACATTCAAATATGTATCCGCTCATGAGACAATAACCCTGATAAATGCTTCAATAATA
TTGAAAAAGGAAGAGTATGAGTATTCAACATTTCCGTGTCGCCCTTATTCCCTTTTTTGCGGCATTTTGC
CTTCCTGTTTTTGCTCACCCAGAAACGCTGGTGAAAGTAAAAGATGCTGAAGATCAGTTGGGTGCACGAG
TGGGTTACATCGAACTGGATCTCAACAGCGGTAAGATCCTTGAGAGTTTTCGCCCCGAAGAACGTTTTCC
AATGATGAGCACTTTTAAAGTTCTGCTATGTGGCGCGGTATTATCCCGTATTGACGCCGGGCAAGAGCAA
CTCGGTCGCCGCATACACTATTCTCAGAATGACTTGGTTGAGTACTCACCAGTCACAGAAAAGCATCTTA
CGGATGGCATGACAGTAAGAGAATTATGCAGTGCTGCCATAACCATGAGTGATAACACTGCGGCCAACTT
ACTTCTGACAACGATCGGAGGACCGAAGGAGCTAACCGCTTTTTTGCACAACATGGGGGATCATGTAACT
CGCCTTGATCGTTGGGAACCGGAGCTGAATGAAGCCATACCAAACGACGAGCGTGACACCACGATGCCTG
TAGCAATGGCAACAACGTTGCGCAAACTATTAACTGGCGAACTACTTACTCTAGCTTCCCGGCAACAATT
AATAGACTGGATGGAGGCGGATAAAGTTGCAGGACCACTTCTGCGCTCGGCCCTTCCGGCTGGCTGGTTT
ATTGCTGATAAATCTGGAGCCGGTGAGCGTGGGTCTCGCGGTATCATTGCAGCACTGGGGCCAGATGGTA
AGCCCTCCCGTATCGTAGTTATCTACACGACGGGGAGTCAGGCAACTATGGATGAACGAAATAGACAGAT
CGCTGAGATAGGTGCCTCACTGATTAAGCATTGGTAACTGTCAGACCAAGTTTACTCATATATACTTTAG
ATTGATTTAAAACTTCATTTTTAATTTAAAAGGATCTAGGTGAAGATCCTTTTTGATAATCTCATGACCA
AAATCCCTTAACGTGAGTTTTCGTTCCACTGAGCGTCAGACCCCGTAGAAAAGATCAAAGGATCTTCTTG
AGATCCTTTTTTTCTGCGCGTAATCTGCTGCTTGCAAACAAAAAAACCACCGCTACCAGCGGTGGTTTGT
TTGCCGGATCAAGAGCTACCAACTCTTTTTCCGAAGGTAACTGGCTTCAGCAGAGCGCAGATACCAAATA
CTGTTCTTCTAGTGTAGCCGTAGTTAGGCCACCACTTCAAGAACTCTGTAGCACCGCCTACATACCTCGC
TCTGCTAATCCTGTTACCAGTGGCTGCTGCCAGTGGCGATAAGTCGTGTCTTACCGGGTTGGACTCAAGA
CGATAGTTACCGGATAAGGCGCAGCGGTCGGGCTGAACGGGGGGTTCGTGCACACAGCCCAGCTTGGAGC
GAACGACCTACACCGAACTGAGATACCTACAGCGTGAGCTATGAGAAAGCGCCACGCTTCCCGAAGGGAG
AAAGGCGGACAGGTATCCGGTAAGCGGCAGGGTCGGAACAGGAGAGCGCACGAGGGAGCTTCCAGGGGGA
AACGCCTGGTATCTTTATAGTCCTGTCGGGTTTCGCCACCTCTGACTTGAGCGTCGATTTTTGTGATGCT
CGTCAGGGGGGCGGAGCCTATGGAAAAACGCCAGCAACGCGGCCTTTTTACGGTTCCTGGCCTTTTGCTG
GCCTTTTGCTCACATGTTCTTTCCTGCGTTATCCCCTGATTCTGTGGATAACCGTATTACCGCCTTTGAG
TGAGCTGATACCGCTCGCCGCAGCCGAACGACCGAGCGCAGCGAGTCAGTGAGCGAGGAAGCGGAAGAGC
GCCCAATACGCAAACCGCCTCTCCCCGCGCGTTGGCCGATTCATTAATGCAGCTGTGGAATGTGTGTCAG
TTAGGGTGTGGAAAGTCCCCAGGCTCCCCAGCAGGCAGAAGTATGCAAAGCATGCATCTCAATTAGTCAG
CAACCAGGTGTGGAAAGTCCCCAGGCTCCCCAGCAGGCAGAAGTATGCAAAGCATGCATCTCAATTAGTC
AGCAACCATAGTCCCGCCCCTAACTCCGCCCATCCCGCCCCTAACTCCGCCCAGTTCCGCCCATTCTCCG
CCCCATGGCTGACTAATTTTTTTTATTTATGCAGAGGCCGAGGCCGCCTCGGCCTCTGAGCTATTCCAGA
AGTAGTGAGGAGGCTTTTTTGGAGGCCTAGGCTTTTGCAAAAAGCTTGGACACAAGACAGGCTTGCGAGA
TATGTTTGAGAATACCACTTTATCCCGCGTCAGGGAGAGGCAGTGCGTAAAAAGACGCGGACTCATGTGA
AATACTGGTTTTTAGTGCGCCAGATCTCTATAATCTCGCGCAACCTATTTTCCCCTCGAACACTTTTTAA
GCCGTAGATAAACAGGCTGGGACACTTCACATGAGCGAAAAATACATCGTCACCTGGGACATGTTGCAGA
TCCATGCACGTAAACTCGCAAGCCGACTGATGCCTTCTGAACAATGGAAAGGCATTATTGCCGTAAGCCG
TGGCGGTCTGTACCGGGTGCGTTACTGGCGCGTGAACTGGGTATTCGTCATGTCGATACCGTTTGTATTT
CCAGCTACGATCACGACAACCAGCGCGAGCTTAAAGTGCTGAAACGCGCAGAAGGCGATGGCGAAGGCTT
CATCGTTATTGATGACCTGGTGGATACCGGTGGTACTGCGGTTGCGATTCGTGAAATGTATCCAAAAGCG
CACTTTGTCACCATCTTCGCAAAACCGGCTGGTCGTCCGCTGGTTGATGACTATGTTGTTGATATCCCGC
AAGATACCTGGATTGAACAGCCGTGGGATATGGGCGTCGTATTCGTCCCGCCAATCTCCGGTCGCTAATC
TTTTCAACGCCTGGCACTGCCGGGCGTTGTTCTTTTTAACTTCAGGCGGGTTACAATAGTTTCCAGTAAG
TATTCTGGAGGCTGCATCCATGACACAGGCAAACCTGAGCGAAACCCTGTTCAAACCCCGCTTTAAACAT
CCTGAAACCTCGACGCTAGTCCGCCGCTTTAATCACGGCGCACAACCGCCTGTGCAGTCGGCCCTTGATG
GTAAAACCATCCCTCACTGGTATCGCATGATTAACCGTCTGATGTGGATCTGGCGCGGCATTGACCCACG
CGAAATCCTCGACGTCCAGGCACGTATTGTGATGAGCGATGCCGAACGTACCGACGATGATTTATACGAT
ACGGTGATTGGCTACCGTGGCGGCAACTGGATTTATGAGTGGGCCCCGGATCTTTGTGAAGGAACCTTAC
TTCTGTGGTGTGACATAATTGGACAAACTACCTACAGAGATTTAAAGCTCTAAGGTAAATATAAAATTTT
TAAGTGTATAATGTGTTAAACTACTGATTCTAATTGTTTGTGTATTTTAGATTCCAACCTATGGAACTGA
TGAATGGGAGCAGTGGTGGAATGCCTTTAATGAGGAAAACCTGTTTTGCTCAGAAGAAATGCCATCTAGT
GATGATGAGGCTACTGCTGACTCTCAACATTCTACTCCTCCAAAAAAGAAGAGAAAGGTAGAAGACCCCA
AGGACTTTCCTTCAGAATTGCTAAGTTTTTTGAGTCATGCTGTGTTTAGTAATAGAACTCTTGCTTGCTT
TGCTATTTACACCACAAAGGAAAAAGCTGCACTGCTATACAAGAAAATTATGGAAAAATATTCTGTAACC
TTTATAAGTAGGCATAACAGTTATAATCATAACATACTGTTTTTTCTTACTCCACACAGGCATAGAGTGT
CTGCTATTAATAACTATGCTCAAAAATTGTGTACCTTTAGCTTTTTAATTTGTAAAGGGGTTAATAAGGA
ATATTTGATGTATAGTGCCTTGACTAGAGATCATAATCAGCCATACCACATTTGTAGAGGTTTTACTTGC
TTTAAAAAACCTCCCACACCTCCCCCTGAACCTGAAACATAAAATGAATGCAATTGTTGTTGTTAACTTG
TTTATTGCAGCTTATAATGGTTACAAATAAAGCAATAGCATCACAAATTTCACAAATAAAGCATTTTTTT
CACTGCATTCTAGTTGTGGTTTGTCCAAACTCATCAATGTATCTTATCATGTCTGGATCAACTGGATAAC
TCAAGCTAACCAAAATCATCCCAAACTTCCCACCCCATACCCTATTACCACTGCCAATTACCTGTGGTTT
CATTTACTCTAAACCTGTGATTCCTCTGAATTATTTTCATTTTAAAGAAATTGTATTTGTTAAATATGTA
CTACAAACTTAGTAGTTGGAAGGGCTAATTCACTCCCAAAGAAGACAAGATATCCTTGATCTGTGGATCT
ACCACACACAAGGCTACTTCCCTGATTAGCAGAACTACACACCAGGGCCAGGGGTCAGATATCCACTGAC
CTTTGGATGGTGCTACAAGCTAGTACCAGTTGAGCCAGATAAGGTAGAAGAGGCCAATAAAGGAGAGAAC
ACCAGCTTGTTACACCCTGTGAGCCTGCATGGGATGGATGACCCGGAGAGAGAAGTGTTAGAGTGGAGGT
TTGACAGCCGCCTAGCATTTCATCACGTGGCCCGAGAGCTGCATCCGGAGTACTTCAAGAACTGCTGATA
TCGAGCTTGCTACAAGGGACTTTCCGCTGGGGACTTTCCAGGGAGGCGTGGCCTGGGCGGGACTGGGGAG
TGGCGAGCCCTCAGATCCTGCATATAAGCAGCTGCTTTTTGCCTGTACTGGGTCTCTCTGGTTAGACCAG
ATCTGAGCCTGGGAGCTCTCTGGCTAACTAGGGAACCCACTGCTTAAGCCTCAATAAAGCTTGCCTTGAG
TGCTTCAAGTAGTGTGTGCCCGTCTGTTGTGTGACTCTGGTAACTAGAGATCCCTCAGACCCTTTTAGTC
AGTGTGGAAAATCTCTAGCAGTGGCGCCCGAACAGGGACTTGAAAGCGAAAGGGAAACCAGAGGAGCTCT
CTCGACGCAGGACTCGGCTTGCTGAAGCGCGCACGGCAAGAGGCGAGGGGCGGCGACTGGTGAGTACGCC
AAAAATTTTGACTAGCGGAGGCTAGAAGGAGAGAGATGGGTGCGAGAGCGTCAGTATTAAGCGGGGGAGA
ATTAGATCGCGATGGGAAAAAATTCGGTTAAGGCCAGGGGGAAAGAAAAAATATAAATTAAAACATATAG
TATGGGCAAGCAGGGAGCTAGAACGATTCGCAGTTAATCCTGGCCTGTTAGAAACATCAGAAGGCTGTAG
ACAAATACTGGGACAGCTACAACCATCCCTTCAGACAGGATCAGAAGAACTTAGATCATTATATAATACA
GTAGCAACCCTCTATTGTGTGCATCAAAGGATAGAGATAAAAGACACCAAGGAAGCTTTAGACAAGATAG
AGGAAGAGCAAAACAAAAGTAAGACCACCGCACAGCAAGCGGCCGGCCGCTGATCTTCAGACCTGGAGGA
GGAGATATGAGGGACAATTGGAGAAGTGAATTATATAAATATAAAGTAGTAAAAATTGAACCATTAGGAG
TAGCACCCACCAAGGCAAAGAGAAGAGTGGTGCAGAGAGAAAAAAGAGCAGTGGGAATAGGAGCTTTGTT
CCTTGGGTTCTTGGGAGCAGCAGGAAGCACTATGGGCGCAGCGTCAATGACGCTGACGGTACAGGCCAGA
CAATTATTGTCTGGTATAGTGCAGCAGCAGAACAATTTGCTGAGGGCTATTGAGGCGCAACAGCATCTGT
TGCAACTCACAGTCTGGGGCATCAAGCAGCTCCAGGCAAGAATCCTGGCTGTGGAAAGATACCTAAAGGA
TCAACAGCTCCTGGGGATTTGGGGTTGCTCTGGAAAACTCATTTGCACCACTGCTGTGCCTTGGAATGCT
AGTTGGAGTAATAAATCTCTGGAACAGATTTGGAATCACACGACCTGGATGGAGTGGGACAGAGAAATTA
ACAATTACACAAGCTTAATACACTCCTTAATTGAAGAATCGCAAAACCAGCAAGAAAAGAATGAACAAGA
ATTATTGGAATTAGATAAATGGGCAAGTTTGTGGAATTGGTTTAACATAACAAATTGGCTGTGGTATATA
AAATTATTCATAATGATAGTAGGAGGCTTGGTAGGTTTAAGAATAGTTTTTGCTGTACTTTCTATAGTGA
ATAGAGTTAGGCAGGGATATTCACCATTATCGTTTCAGACCCACCTCCCAACCCCGAGGGGACCCGACAG
GCCCGAAGGAATAGAAGAAGAAGGTGGAGAGAGAGACAGAGACAGATCCATTCGATTAGTGAACGGATCT
CGACGGTAT
Features (pLannotate 1.2.2; 37 found; start..end, strand, type, name):
     27..144     +  misc_feature   cPPT/CTS: central polypurine tract and central termination sequence of HIV-1
    181..204     -  misc_feature   MCS (fragment): pBluescript multiple cloning site
    209..708     +  promoter       PGK promoter: mouse phosphoglycerate kinase 1 promoter
    751..768     +  misc_feature   MCS (fragment): multiple cloning site
   2442..2621    +  CDS            NCOA3 (fragment): NCOA3_HUMAN - Also known as AIB1, BHLHE42, RAC3, TRAM1. Experimental evidence at protein level: Swiss-Prot protein existence level 1. Nuclear receptor coactivator that directly binds nuclear receptors and stimulates the transcriptional activities in a hormone- dependent fashion. Plays a central role in creating a multisubunit coactivator complex, which probably acts via remodeling of chromatin. Involved in the coactivation of different nuclear receptors, such as for steroids (GR and ER), retinoids (RARs and RXRs), thyroid hormone (TRs), vitamin D3 (VDR) and prostanoids (PPARs). Displays histon
   2640..2771    +  CDS            ZNF473 (fragment): ZN473_HUMAN - Also known as KIAA1141, ZFP100. Experimental evidence at protein level: Swiss-Prot protein existence level 1. Involved in histone 3'-end pre-mRNA processing by associating with U7 snRNP and interacting with SLBP/pre-mRNA complex. Increases histone 3'-end pre-mRNA processing but has no effect on U7 snRNP levels, when overexpressed. Required for cell cycle progression from G1 to S phases. From Homo sapiens (Human).
   2760..2909    +  CDS            FOXO4 (fragment): FOXO4_HUMAN - Also known as AFX, AFX1, MLLT7. Experimental evidence at protein level: Swiss-Prot protein existence level 1. Transcription factor involved in the regulation of the insulin signaling pathway. Binds to insulin-response elements (IREs) and can activate transcription of IGFBP1. Down-regulates expression of HIF1A and suppresses hypoxia-induced transcriptional activation of HIF1A-modulated genes. Also involved in negative regulation of the cell cycle. Involved in increased proteasome activity in embryonic stem cells (ESCs) by activating expression of PSMD11 in ESCs, leading to enhance
   2979..3685    +  CDS            mCherry (fragment): monomeric derivative of DsRed fluorescent protein (Shaner et al., 2004) mammalian codon-optimized
   3701..3731    +  misc_feature   MCS (fragment): pUC18/19 multiple cloning site
   3732..3750    +  misc_feature   MCS (fragment): pBluescript multiple cloning site
   3750..4338    +  misc_feature   WPRE: woodchuck hepatitis virus posttranscriptional regulatory element
   4339..4361    +  misc_feature   MCS (fragment): pBluescript multiple cloning site
   4378..4446    +  CDS            nef (fragment): NEF_HV1Z2 - Experimental evidence at protein level: Swiss-Prot protein existence level 1. Extracellular Nef protein targets CD4(+) T-lymphocytes for apoptosis by interacting with CXCR4 surface receptors. From Human immunodeficiency virus type 1 group M subtype D (isolate Z2/CDC-Z34) (HIV-1).
   4448..4681    +  LTR            3' LTR (ΔU3): self-inactivating 3' long terminal repeat (LTR) from HIV-1
   4706..4724    -  promoter       SP6 promoter: promoter for bacteriophage SP6 RNA polymerase
   4952..5231    +  CDS            TcR (fragment): tetracycline efflux protein; tet; confers resistance to tetracycline
   5232..5280    -  misc_feature   bom (fragment): basis of mobility region from pBR322
   5382..5417    -  CDS            rop (fragment): Rop protein, which maintains plasmids at low copy number; rop
   5512..5616    +  promoter       AmpR promoter: bla
   5617..6477    +  CDS            AmpR: β-lactamase; bla; confers resistance to ampicillin, carbenicillin, and related antibiotics
   6648..7236    +  rep_origin     ori: high-copy-number ColE1/pMB1/pBR322/pUC origin of replication
   7419..7475    +  CDS            lacI (fragment): lac repressor; lacI; The lac repressor binds to the lac operator to inhibit transcription in E. coli. This inhibition can be relieved by adding lactose or isopropyl-β-D-thiogalactopyranoside (IPTG).
   7482..7811    +  promoter       SV40 promoter: SV40 enhancer and early promoter
   8011..8130    +  CDS            gpt (fragment): XGPT_ECOLI - Also known as gpp, gxu. Experimental evidence at protein level: Swiss-Prot protein existence level 1. Purine salvage pathway enzyme that catalyzes the transfer of the ribosyl-5-phosphate group from 5-phospho-alpha-D-ribose 1- diphosphate (PRPP) to the N9 position of the 6-oxopurines guanine and xanthine to form the corresponding ribonucleotides GMP (guanosine 5'- monophosphate) and XMP (xanthosine 5'-monophosphate), with the release of PPi. To a lesser extent, also acts on hypoxanthine (PubMed:9100006, PubMed:3886014). Does not ribophosphorylate adenine (PubMed:3886014). From Esch
   8130..8465    +  CDS            gpt (fragment): XGPT_ECOLI - Also known as gpp, gxu. Experimental evidence at protein level: Swiss-Prot protein existence level 1. Purine salvage pathway enzyme that catalyzes the transfer of the ribosyl-5-phosphate group from 5-phospho-alpha-D-ribose 1- diphosphate (PRPP) to the N9 position of the 6-oxopurines guanine and xanthine to form the corresponding ribonucleotides GMP (guanosine 5'- monophosphate) and XMP (xanthosine 5'-monophosphate), with the release of PPi. To a lesser extent, also acts on hypoxanthine (PubMed:9100006, PubMed:3886014). Does not ribophosphorylate adenine (PubMed:3886014). From Esch
   8560..8865    +  CDS            frsA (fragment): FRSA_ECOLI - Also known as yafA. Experimental evidence at protein level: Swiss-Prot protein existence level 1. Catalyzes the hydrolysis of esters (PubMed:15808744). Displays esterase activity toward pNP-butyrate (PubMed:15808744). May stimulate mixed-acid fermentation by acting as a fermentation/respiration switch that down-regulates respiration and up- regulates fermentation rates (PubMed:15169777). From Escherichia coli (strain K12).
   8869..8943    +  CDS            small t antigen (fragment): SV40 (simian virus 40) small t antigen
   8945..9010    +  intron         small t intron: SV40 (simian virus 40) small t antigen intron
   9140..9160    +  CDS            SV40 NLS: nuclear localization signal of SV40 (simian virus 40) large T antigen
   9479..9562    +  CDS            large T antigen (fragment): large T antigen from SV40 (simian virus 40)
   9585..9719    +  polyA_signal   SV40 poly(A) signal: SV40 polyadenylation signal
   9886..10215   +  CDS            nef (fragment): NEF_HV1BR - Experimental evidence at protein level: Swiss-Prot protein existence level 1. Extracellular Nef protein targets CD4(+) T-lymphocytes for apoptosis by interacting with CXCR4 surface receptors (PubMed:14990729). From Human immunodeficiency virus type 1 group M subtype B (isolate BRU/LAI) (HIV-1).
  10263..10520   +  LTR            5' LTR (truncated): truncated 5' long terminal repeat (LTR) from HIV-1
  10567..10692   +  misc_feature   HIV-1 Ψ: packaging signal of human immunodeficiency virus type 1
  10676..11014   +  CDS            HIV-1 gag (fragment): gag protein from human immunodeficiency virus 1; gag
  11189..11422   +  misc_feature   RRE: The Rev response element (RRE) of HIV-1 allows for Rev-dependent mRNA export from the nucleus to the cytoplasm.
  11799..11899   +  CDS            Rev (fragment): human immunodeficiency virus 1 (HIV-1) Rev protein; rev; enhances nuclear export of unspliced and incompletely spliced viral mRNAs
