[The description below was written by a language model from this plasmid's Addgene catalogue record and pLannotate feature annotations shown in this document.]
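Description:
pSLQ9714 is a lentiviral transfer plasmid on the pHR backbone, about 11.9 kb, for expressing a CRISPR-based transcriptional effector in mammalian cells. It is propagated in E. coli through a high-copy ColE1/pUC-type origin and selected with ampicillin (AmpR/β-lactamase). The record lists a recombination-deficient growth strain, which is common practice for LTR-containing plasmids. The HIV-1-derived elements needed for packaging and transduction are annotated: a truncated 5' LTR, the Ψ packaging signal with a gag fragment, the Rev response element, the cPPT/CTS, and a self-inactivating ΔU3 3' LTR. The backbone also carries legacy remnants outside the LTR-flanked region. These include an SV40 promoter followed by gpt fragments and SV40 small t intron/poly(A) sequences, plus fragments of TcR, rop and bom.

The payload is driven by the mouse PGK promoter. According to the construct name, it encodes a single fusion protein: an SV40 NLS, dCasMINI-V4 (a nuclease-inactive, compact engineered Cas protein), the NZF effector, a c-Myc NLS and mCherry. The automated annotation does not label the dCasMINI coding region, leaving a gap between the promoter and the effector. It does detect adjacent fragments of human NCOA3, ZNF473 and a FOXO-family protein (called as FOXO4) just upstream of mCherry, which suggests that NZF is a concatenation of three short human-derived domains. The record does not define its composition or state whether it activates or represses. A WPRE downstream of mCherry enhances transcript stability and expression.

The fused mCherry allows expressing cells to be tracked or sorted. No guide RNA cassette is annotated, so a guide would have to be supplied separately to target the fusion to a locus. The associated publication concerns the development of compact transcriptional effectors.
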