Addgene plasmid #203220: pSLQ9714: pHR-PGK-SV40_NLS-dCasMINI-V4-NZF-c-Myc_NLS-mCherry-WPRE
Purpose: Expression of dCasMINI-V4-NZF-mCherry in mammalian cells
Depositing lab: Stanley Qi. Depositing organization: Stanford University. Publication: Development of compact transcriptional effectors using high-throughput measurements in diverse contexts. Tycko J, Van MV, Aradhana, DelRosso N, Ye H, Yao D, Valbuena R, Vaughan-Jackson A, Xu X, Ludwig C, Spees K, Liu K, Gu M, Khare V, Mukund AX, Suzuki PH, Arana S, Zhang C, Du PP, Ornstein TS, Hess GT, Kamber RA, Qi LS, Khalil AS, Bintu L, Bassik MC. Nat Biotechnol. 2024 Nov 1. doi: 10.1038/s41587-024-02442-6. PubMed 39487265.
Backbone
  Vector backbone: pHR
  Vector type: Mammalian Expression, Lentiviral, CRISPR
Growth in bacteria
  Bacterial resistance: Ampicillin, 100 μg/mL
  Growth temperature: 37°C
  Growth strain: NEB Stable
  Copy number: Unknown
Gene/Insert
  Gene/Insert name: dCasMINI-V4-NZF-mCherry
  Promoter: PGK
  Cloning method: Gibson Cloning
  Sequencing primers: 5′ CAAAAGCGCACGTCTGCCGC
Terms and licenses: Academic/Nonprofit Terms; Industry Terms: Not Available to Industry
How to cite: pSLQ9714: pHR-PGK-SV40_NLS-dCasMINI-V4-NZF-c-Myc_NLS-mCherry-WPRE was a gift from Stanley Qi (Addgene plasmid # 203220 ; http://n2t.net/addgene:203220 ; RRID:Addgene_203220)
